Addgene plasmid #34652: mg172
Depositing lab: Miriam Goodman. Depositing organization: Stanford University. Publication: Alternatively spliced domains interact to regulate BK potassium channel gating. Johnson BE, Glauser DA, Dan-Glauser ES, Halling DB, Aldrich RW, Goodman MB. Proc Natl Acad Sci U S A. 2011 Nov 2. 10.1073/pnas.1116795108 PubMed 22049343.
Backbone
  Vector backbone: pBluescript KS(+)
  Backbone size w/o insert (bp): 2958
  Vector type: Xenopus oocyte expression
Growth in bacteria
  Bacterial resistance: Ampicillin, 100 μg/mL
  Growth temperature: 37°C
  Growth strain: DH5alpha
  Growth instructions: Top 10 F' E. coli
  Copy number: High Copy
Gene/Insert
  Gene/Insert name: slo-1(A1;B1;C0) (alt names: BK channel; Lablife ID:L1089.P191)
  Species: C. elegans (nematode)
  Insert size (bp): 3733
  Entrez Gene: slo-1 (a.k.a. CELE_Y51A2D.19)
  Tag / fusion protein: Xenopus beta-globulin 5' UTR (N terminal on insert); Xenopus beta-globulin 3' UTR (C terminal on insert)
Resource information
  A portion of this plasmid was derived from a plasmid made by: The backbone plasmid containing insert slo-1(A2;B0;C1) was obtained from Zhao-Wen Wang (University of Connecticut)
Terms and licenses: Academic/Nonprofit Terms; Industry Terms: Not Available to Industry
Depositor comments: The backbone plasmid containing insert slo-1(A2;B0;C1) was first published in: Wang, Z.W., Saifee, O., Nonet, M.L., and Salkoff, L. (2001). SLO-1 potassium channels control quantal content of neurotransmitter release at the C. elegans neuromuscular junction. Neuron 32, 867-881.
How to cite: mg172 was a gift from Miriam Goodman (Addgene plasmid # 34652 ; http://n2t.net/addgene:34652 ; RRID:Addgene_34652)
