[The description below was written by a language model from this plasmid's Addgene catalogue record and pLannotate feature annotations shown in this document.]
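Description:
mg172 is a pBluescript KS(+)-based plasmid built for expressing a specific splice variant of the C. elegans BK potassium channel SLO-1 in Xenopus oocytes. It is a high-copy E. coli plasmid carrying the ColE1/pUC-type origin and an ampicillin resistance gene (β-lactamase with its own promoter). It also retains the usual pBluescript remnants: an f1 phage origin, lac promoter/operator elements, lacZα and lacI fragments, and pieces of the multiple cloning site. A very short annotated match to the chicken β-actin promoter is only a small fragment and is unlikely to be functional.

The insert is the slo-1(A1;B1;C0) cDNA, where the name indicates the combination of alternative exons used at three alternatively spliced sites. The encoded channel is activated by membrane depolarization and by cytosolic calcium, and it regulates neurotransmitter release at synapses. In the circular map, the coding sequence is preceded by the Xenopus β-globin 5' UTR, a translational enhancer, and followed by the Xenopus β-globin 3' UTR. A T3 promoter lies upstream in the sense orientation, and a T7 promoter sits downstream pointing back toward the insert. This layout suggests that sense RNA is transcribed in vitro from T3, giving a globin-UTR-flanked message suited to stable, efficient translation after injection into oocytes, although the record does not state the transcription procedure.

According to the record, the plasmid was derived from an earlier construct carrying the slo-1(A2;B0;C1) isoform in the same backbone. It was deposited with a study of how alternatively spliced domains interact to regulate BK channel gating, so it is probably used for electrophysiological comparison of SLO-1 isoforms expressed heterologously.
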