Features (pLannotate 1.2.2; 17 found; start..end, strand, type, name):
      1..3393    +  CDS            slo-1: SLO1_CAEEL - Experimental evidence at protein level: Swiss-Prot protein existence level 1. Potassium channel activated by both membrane depolarization or increase in cytosolic Ca(2+) that mediates export of K(+) (PubMed:11738032). Its activation dampens the excitatory events that elevate the cytosolic Ca(2+) concentration and/or depolarize the cell membrane (PubMed:11738032). It therefore contributes to repolarization of the membrane potential (PubMed:11738032). Essential for the regulation of neurotransmitter release at synapses (PubMed:11738032, PubMed:28168949). From Caenorhabditis elegans.
   3494..3529    -  misc_feature   MCS (fragment): pBluescript multiple cloning site
   3552..3677    +  3'UTR          Xenopus globin 3'-UTR: 3'-UTR of the major beta-globin gene of Xenopus laevis
   3710..3726    -  promoter       chicken β-actin promoter (fragment): contains a 21-bp deletion relative to the standard chicken β-actin promoter
   3758..3776    -  promoter       T7 promoter: promoter for bacteriophage T7 RNA polymerase
   3784..3939    +  CDS            lacZα (fragment): LacZα fragment of β-galactosidase; lacZ fragment
   3970..4398    -  rep_origin     f1 ori (sequence partly withheld): f1 bacteriophage origin of replication; arrow indicates direction of (+) strand synthesis
   4425..4529    +  promoter       AmpR promoter: bla
   4530..5390    +  CDS            AmpR: β-lactamase; bla; confers resistance to ampicillin, carbenicillin, and related antibiotics
   5561..6149    +  rep_origin     ori: high-copy-number ColE1/pMB1/pBR322/pUC origin of replication
   6332..6424    +  CDS            lacI (fragment): lac repressor; lacI; The lac repressor binds to the lac operator to inhibit transcription in E. coli. This inhibition can be relieved by adding lactose or isopropyl-β-D-thiogalactopyranoside (IPTG).
   6437..6458    +  protein_bind   CAP binding site: CAP binding activates transcription in the presence of cAMP. E. coli catabolite activator protein
   6473..6503    +  promoter       lac promoter: promoter for the E. coli lac operon
   6511..6527    +  protein_bind   lac operator: The lac repressor binds to the lac operator to inhibit transcription in E. coli. This inhibition can be relieved by adding lactose or isopropyl-β-D-thiogalactopyranoside (IPTG). lac repressor encoded by lacI
   6572..6590    +  promoter       T3 promoter: promoter for bacteriophage T3 RNA polymerase
   6603..6625    -  misc_feature   MCS (fragment): pBluescript multiple cloning site
   6631..6673    +  5'UTR          Xenopus globin 5'-UTR: translational enhancer from the 5'-UTR of the major beta-globin gene of Xenopus laevis
>Addgene plasmid #34652 | mg172 | depositor full sequence | sequence record 41620 | mg172 sequence 6689 bps
ATGGGCGAGATTTACTCGCCTTCGCAGTCGAAGGGCTTCAATCAACCATATGGATACCCGATGAATTGTA
ACCTTAGTCGAGTATTCATGGAGATGACTGAAGAAGATCGAAAGTGCCTGGAGGAGCGCAAATATTGGTG
TTTTTTACTGAGCAGCATCACCACATTCTGCGCCTCAATGATATTGGTCGTAATATGGCGAGTGGTGACA
CACCTGTGCTGTCAACGCCGAGAAAAAGAGTTTGTGGAGCCCATACCTGCTCCGGAAGCCGTCCAAATAA
ATATGAACGGGTCGAAGCACGCGCCAAGTGAAACCGACCCGTTTTTGAAGCAACAAGAGGAAAAACACTT
GGGATGGATGACAGAAGCCAAGGACTGGGCTGGCGAGCTGATATCCGGACAAAGTCTGACGGGACGGTTT
CTGGTACTTTTGGTGTTCATTTTATCGATTGGATCGTTGATTATTTATTTTTACGACGCTAGTTTCCAAA
ACTTCCAAGTAGAAACGTGCATCCCGTGGCAGGACAGTCCCTCGCAACAAATCGACCTGGGCTTCAACAT
ATTTTTTCTCGTCTATTTTTTCATTAGATTCATCGCCGCGTCCGACAAAGTTTGGTTTCTGCTTGAAATG
TACAGCTGGATTGATTTTTTCACGATTCCGCCAAGCTTCGTGGCAATTTACTTGCAGAGGAATTGGCTCG
GATTCCGTTTCCTCCGTGCTCTTCGCCTCATGACCGTACCCGACATTCTACAGTACCTCAACATCCTGAA
AACATCTTCATCAATCCGATTGACACAGTTGGTCACAATTTTCGTGGCGGTTTGTCTGACTGGAGCCGGC
TTGGTGCACTTACTGGAAAATTCTGGGGACTTCTTCAAAGGATTTATAAATCCGCACAGAATCACTTATG
CGGACTCTGTGTACTTTGTACTGGTCACAATGTCTACTGTCGGATATGGAGATATCTATTGTACGACGCT
TTGCGGCCGACTTTTCATGATTTTCTTCATTCTGTTCGGTTTGGCCATGTTTGCAAGTTACGTACCAGAA
ATTGCCGATTTGATTGGAAACCGGCAAAAATACGGTGGGGAGTACAAAGGAGAGCACGGGAAGAAGCACA
TAGTGGTCTGTGGCCATATCACCTACGATTCGGTGTCCCATTTTCTTCAAGATTTCCTACACGAGGACCG
TGATGACGTGGATGTCGAAGTGGTGTTTTTGCATCGTGTCGTGCCGGATTTGGAGCTGGAAGGCTTGTTT
AAGCGGCATTTCACAAAAGTCGAATTTTTCACGGGGACTGTCATGGATTCTCTGGATCTTAGCAGAGTCA
AGATCGGGGACGCCGACGCCTGCCTGGTCCTTGCCAACAAGTACAGTACCAATCCGGACGCCGAGGACGC
CGCAAACATTATGCGTGTAATTTCGATCAAAAACTACTCATCGGACATCAGAGTTATTGTGCAACTAATG
CAATATCACAATAAGGCCTACCTTCTAAATATCCCCTCCTGGGACTGGAAACGAGGTGATGACGTCATCT
GTCTCGCGGAGCTTAAGCTCGGATTCATTGCTCAAAGCTGTCTGGCACCCGGATTCTCTACGATGATGGC
TAATTTATTTGCAATGAGAAGTTTCAAAACGTCTCCTCACACCCCTCTCTGGCTTAACGACTACTTACGT
GGTGCCGGAATGGAAATGTACACGGAAAGTCTGAGTCCTTCGTTTGCGAATATGTCATTTCCAGAAGCTG
CAAACCTATTATTCAACCGCCTGGGGCTTCTTCTTCTGGCGATTGAGCTTAAAGATGAGGAAAATAAAGA
ATGCAATATTGCAATCAATCCAGGCCCACATATTGTCATCCAGCCTCAAACTCAAGGATTTTTCATTGCT
CAGAGCGCTGACGAGGTGAAGCGGGCGTTTTTCTGGTGTAAGCAGTGTCATGACGATATTAAGGACGTTT
CCTTGATCAAAAAATGTAAATGCAAAAATTTGGCCCTCTTCCGTCGCAACACCAAACACTCGACAGCGGC
CCGTGATTATTCGGACTTTGACGCTCTGTTTTATCAGAATGACGCAAGAGCCACCGATGTGCTCCAGCAG
TTCCAGCCACAAGCGCCAGCAGGTCCGATGGGCCATTTGGGCCAACAAGTTCAGCTAAGGATGATTAATC
AACAGAGGCCATCTTCCGGAGGACGCCGAAATTCGATGAGTATTCCGCCAGACGGCAGGGGTGTCGATTT
TAGCAAGGATTTTGAGCAGCAATTCCAAGACATGAAATATGACAGTACTGGAATGTTCCACTGGTGTCCA
TCCCGTAACCTAGAGGACTGTGTTCTGGAGCGCCACCAGGCCGCTATGACCGTACTCAACGGCCACGTGG
TGGTTTGTTTGTTCGCTGATCAGGATTCTCCGCTAATTGGGCTCCGGAACTTCATAATGCCACTAAGAAG
CTCAAACTTCCATTATCATGAGCTCAAACACGTGGTTATTGTGGGAGACCTGGAATATTTGAGGAAAGAG
TGGAAGACGCTGTACAACTTGCCGAAAATCTCGATTTTGAATGGCTCCCCGCTATCTCGAGCAGATTTAC
GCGCCGTCAACATTAACCTCTGCGACATGTGTGTCATAATCTCTGCCCGGGTCCCAAATACCGAAGATAC
CACTTTGGCAGATAAGGAAGCGATTCTGGCATCATTGAACATTAAAGCTATGCAATTTGATGATACCCTT
GGCTTTTTCCCGATGAGGCATCAAACTGGCGATCGGAGCCCGCTGGGCTCCCCGATTTCCATGCAGAAGA
AGGGCGCCAAGTTTGGGACCAATGTGCCGATGATTACGGAGCTTGTTAACGACTCAAATGTGCAATTCCT
CGACCAGGACGACGACGACGATCCGGACACCGAGCTCTACCTCACGCAGCCCTTCGCCTGCGGAACTGCC
TTCGCCATTTCAGTGTTGGATTCTTTGATGAGTACTACCTACTTCAACGACTCGGCCCTGACCCTCATCC
GAACTCTGGTCACTGGTGGAGCCACACCGGAGCTTGAACTTATTCTGGCAGAAGGCGCCGGGCTCCGAGG
TGGCTACAGTACCCCGGAGACCCTCTCAAACAGAGATCGGTGCCGAATTGCTCAGATTTCGCTGCAGGAT
AACCCGTACGATGGAGTTGTGCACAACACTACCTATGGTGCAATGTTCACGATAGCTCTGAGGAGGTACG
GCCAACTTTGTATCGGGCTGTATAGGCTTCACGACCAGGATAATCCGGACTCTATGAAGCGATATGTTAT
CACTAATCCTCCAGCAGAATTGAGGATTAAAAATACTGATTACGTCTACGTACTTGAACAATTCGATCCG
GGACTGGAGTACGAGCCGGGCAAACGACACTTTTAGGGCCTAATTTTATCCGATTTTCTTGCTACAAACT
ACGGGTTATCCGACTCCGAAGGACCAATAATATTTGCAAATGCTCATTTTTAGGACTTTTTTTGAATTCC
TGCAGCCCGGGGGATCCACTAGTTCTAGACTCGAGGATCTGGTTACCACTAAACCAGCCTCAAGAACACC
CGAATGGAGTCTCTAAGCTACATAATACCAACTTACACTTTACAAAATGTTGTCCCCCAAAATGTAGCCA
TTCGTATCTGCTCCTAATAAAAAGAAAGTTTCTTCACATTCTAAAAAAAAAAAAAAAAAAAAAAAAAACC
CCCCCCCCCCCCCCCGGGGNCGCCACCGNGGGGGAGCTCCAATTCGCCCTATAGTGAGTCGTATTACGCG
CGCTCACTGGCCGTCGTTTTACAACGTCGTGACTGGGAAAACCCTGGCGTTACCCAACTTAATCGCCTTG
CAGCACATCCCCCTTTCGCCAGCTGGCGTAATAGCGAAGAGGCCCGCACCGATCGCCCTTCCCAACAGTT
GCGCAGCCTGAATGGCGAATGGAAATTGTAAGCGTTAATATTTTGTTAAAATTCGCGTTAAATTTTTGTT
AAATCAGCTCATTTTTTAACCAATAGGCCGAAATCGGCAAAATCCCTTATAAATCAAAAGAATAGACCGA
GATAGGGT
[37 nt withheld, positions 4069-4105]
AAAGAACGTGGACTCCAACGTCAAAGG
[49 nt withheld, positions 4133-4181]
T
[91 nt withheld, positions 4183-4273]
G
[124 nt withheld, positions 4275-4398]
CAGGTGGCACTTTTCGGGGAAATGTGCGCGGAACCCCTATTTGTTTATTTTTCTAAATACATTCAAATAT
GTATCCGCTCATGAGACAATAACCCTGATAAATGCTTCAATAATATTGAAAAAGGAAGAGTATGAGTATT
CAACATTTCCGTGTCGCCCTTATTCCCTTTTTTGCGGCATTTTGCCTTCCTGTTTTTGCTCACCCAGAAA
CGCTGGTGAAAGTAAAAGATGCTGAAGATCAGTTGGGTGCACGAGTGGGTTACATCGAACTGGATCTCAA
CAGCGGTAAGATCCTTGAGAGTTTTCGCCCCGAAGAACGTTTTCCAATGATGAGCACTTTTAAAGTTCTG
CTATGTGGCGCGGTATTATCCCGTATTGACGCCGGGCAAGAGCAACTCGGTCGCCGCATACACTATTCTC
AGAATGACTTGGTTGAGTACTCACCAGTCACAGAAAAGCATCTTACGGATGGCATGACAGTAAGAGAATT
ATGCAGTGCTGCCATAACCATGAGTGATAACACTGCGGCCAACTTACTTCTGACAACGATCGGAGGACCG
AAGGAGCTAACCGCTTTTTTGCACAACATGGGGGATCATGTAACTCGCCTTGATCGTTGGGAACCGGAGC
TGAATGAAGCCATACCAAACGACGAGCGTGACACCACGATGCCTGTAGCAATGGCAACAACGTTGCGCAA
ACTATTAACTGGCGAACTACTTACTCTAGCTTCCCGGCAACAATTAATAGACTGGATGGAGGCGGATAAA
GTTGCAGGACCACTTCTGCGCTCGGCCCTTCCGGCTGGCTGGTTTATTGCTGATAAATCTGGAGCCGGTG
AGCGTGGGTCTCGCGGTATCATTGCAGCACTGGGGCCAGATGGTAAGCCCTCCCGTATCGTAGTTATCTA
CACGACGGGGAGTCAGGCAACTATGGATGAACGAAATAGACAGATCGCTGAGATAGGTGCCTCACTGATT
AAGCATTGGTAACTGTCAGACCAAGTTTACTCATATATACTTTAGATTGATTTAAAACTTCATTTTTAAT
TTAAAAGGATCTAGGTGAAGATCCTTTTTGATAATCTCATGACCAAAATCCCTTAACGTGAGTTTTCGTT
CCACTGAGCGTCAGACCCCGTAGAAAAGATCAAAGGATCTTCTTGAGATCCTTTTTTTCTGCGCGTAATC
TGCTGCTTGCAAACAAAAAAACCACCGCTACCAGCGGTGGTTTGTTTGCCGGATCAAGAGCTACCAACTC
TTTTTCCGAAGGTAACTGGCTTCAGCAGAGCGCAGATACCAAATACTGTCCTTCTAGTGTAGCCGTAGTT
AGGCCACCACTTCAAGAACTCTGTAGCACCGCCTACATACCTCGCTCTGCTAATCCTGTTACCAGTGGCT
GCTGCCAGTGGCGATAAGTCGTGTCTTACCGGGTTGGACTCAAGACGATAGTTACCGGATAAGGCGCAGC
GGTCGGGCTGAACGGGGGGTTCGTGCACACAGCCCAGCTTGGAGCGAACGACCTACACCGAACTGAGATA
CCTACAGCGTGAGCTATGAGAAAGCGCCACGCTTCCCGAAGGGAGAAAGGCGGACAGGTATCCGGTAAGC
GGCAGGGTCGGAACAGGAGAGCGCACGAGGGAGCTTCCAGGGGGAAACGCCTGGTATCTTTATAGTCCTG
TCGGGTTTCGCCACCTCTGACTTGAGCGTCGATTTTTGTGATGCTCGTCAGGGGGGCGGAGCCTATGGAA
AAACGCCAGCAACGCGGCCTTTTTACGGTTCCTGGCCTTTTGCTGGCCTTTTGCTCACATGTTCTTTCCT
GCGTTATCCCCTGATTCTGTGGATAACCGTATTACCGCCTTTGAGTGAGCTGATACCGCTCGCCGCAGCC
GAACGACCGAGCGCAGCGAGTCAGTGAGCGAGGAAGCGGAAGAGCGCCCAATACGCAAACCGCCTCTCCC
CGCGCGTTGGCCGATTCATTAATGCAGCTGGCACGACAGGTTTCCCGACTGGAAAGCGGGCAGTGAGCGC
AACGCAATTAATGTGAGTTAGCTCACTCATTAGGCACCCCAGGCTTTACACTTTATGCTTCCGGCTCGTA
TGTTGTGTGGAATTGTGAGCGGATAACAATTTCACACAGGAAACAGCTATGACCATGATTACGCCAAGCG
CGCAATTAACCCTCACTAAAGGGAACAAAAGCTGGGTACCGGGCCCCCCCTCGAGGTAGCTTCTTGTTCT
TTTTGCAGAAGCTCAGAATAAACGCTCAACTTTGGCAGAATCGATCCCACC
