>Addgene plasmid #34652 | mg172 | addgene partial sequence | sequence record 43131 | T3 5'-GCAATTAACCCTCACTAAAGG-3'
GCTTCTTGTTCTTTTTGCAGAAGCTCAGAATAAACGCTCAACTTTGGCAGAATCGATCCCACCATGGGCG
AGATTTACTCGCCTTCGCAGTCGAAGGGCTTCAATCAACCATATGGATACCCGATGAATTGTAACCTTAG
TCGAGTATTCATGGAGATGACTGAAGAAGATCGAAAGTGCCTGGAGGAGCGCAAATATTGGTGTTTTTTA
CTGAGCAGCATCACCACATTCTGCGCCTCAATGATATTGGTCGTAATATGGCGAGTGGTGACACACCTGT
GCTGTCAACGCCGAGAAAAAGAGTTTGTGGAGCCCATACCTGCTCCGGAAGCCGTCCAAATAAATATGAA
CGGGTCGAAGCACGCGCCAAGTGAAACCGACCCGTTTTTGAAGCAACAAGAGGAAAAACACTTGGGATGG
ATGACAGAAGCCAAGGACTGGGCTGGCGAGCTGATATCCGGACAAAGTCTGACGGGACGGTTTCTGGTAC
TTTTGGTGTTCATTTTATCGATTGGATCGTTGATTATTTATTTTTACGACGCTAGTTTCCAAAACTTCCA
AGTAGAAACGTGCATCCCGTGGCAGGACAGTCCCTCGCAACAAATCGACCTGGGCTTCAACATATTTTTT
CTCGTCTATTTTTTCATTAGATTCATCGCCGCGTCCGACAAAGTTTGGTTTCTGCTTGAAATGTACAGCT
GGATTGATTTTTTCACGATTCCGCCAAGCTTCGTGGCAATTTACTTGCAGAGGAATTGGCTCGGATTCCG
TTTCCTCCGTGCTCTTCGCCTCATGACCGTACCCGACATTCTACAGTACCTCAACATCCTGAAAACATCT
TCAT
