>Addgene plasmid #34652 | mg172 | addgene partial sequence | sequence record 43186 | wSlo1-R 5'-gatggacaccagtggaacatt-3'
AAATCCTTGCTAAAATCGACACCCCTGCCGTCTGGCGGAATACTCATCGAATTTCGGCGTCCTCCGGAAG
ATGGCCTCTGTTGATTAATCATCCTTAGCTGAACTTGTTGGCCCAAATGGCCCATCGGACCTGCTGGCGC
TTGTGGCTGGAACTGCTGGAGCACATCGGTGGCTCTTGCGTCATTCTGATAAAACAGAGCGTCAAAGTCC
GAATAATCACGGGCCGCTGTCGAGTGTTTGGTGTTGCGACGGAAGAGGGCCAAATTTTTGCATTTACATT
TTTTGATCAAGGAAACGTCCTTAATATCGTCATGACACTGCTTACACCAGAAAAACGCCCGCTTCACCTC
GTCAGCGCTCTGAGCAATGAAAAATCCTTGAGTTTGAGGCTGGATGACAATATGTGGGCCTGGATTGATT
GCAATATTGCATTCTTTATTTTCCTCATCTTTAAGCTCAATCGCCAGAAGAAGAAGCCCCAGGCGGTTGA
ATAATAGGTTTGCAGCTTCTGGAAATGACATATTCGCAAACGAAGGACTCAGACTTTCCGTGTACATTTC
CATTCCGGCACCACGTAAGTAGTCGTTAAGCCAGAGAGGGGTGTGAGGAGACGTTTTGAAACTTCTCATT
GCAAATAAATTAGCCATCATCGTAGAGAATCCGGGTGCCAGACAGCTTTGAGCAATGAATCCGAGCTTAA
GCTCCGCGAGACAGATGACGTCATCACCTCGTTTCCAGTCCCAGGAGGGGATATTTAGAAGGTAGGCCTT
ATTGTGATATTGCATTAGTT
